>Addgene plasmid #158999 | pMSR:MSMEG_0034:Dendra | addgene full sequence | sequence record 315543 | Addgene NGS Result
TGATAGAGTTTGTCCTCCCTATCAGTGATAGATAGGCTTAAGGAGTAATACGACTCACTATAGGGAGAAG
GAGGCCATTATGCAGGGGTTAGTGCTGCAGCTGACGCGCGTCGGCTTCCTGTTGTTGCTATGGCTGTTCA
TCTGGTCGGTGCTGCGCATCCTGCGCACCGATATCTACGCCCCCACGGGCGCGGTGATGGTGAGACGTGG
GCTGGCCCTTCGCGGCTCGCTGCTGCCCAACCGGCAGCGGCGTCATGTGGCGCGGCAGCTCGTGGTCACC
GAGGGCGCACTGGCCGGCACCCGCATCACGCTGGGCAACCAGCCGGTGCTGATCGGCCGGGCCGACGACT
CGACGCTGGTGCTCACCGACGACTATGCGTCGACGCGCCACGCCAGACTGTCGCCACGAGGTTCTGAGTG
GTACGTCGAGGACCTAGGATCGACCAACGGCACTTACCTTGACAGGGCGAAGGTGACAACAGCAGTAAAG
GTTCCCATTGGCGCGCCGGTGCGGATCGGCAAGACGGTAATCGAGCTGCGCCCGAAGCTTGGTGCGGCCG
CGGGCAACACGCCTGGCATCAATCTGATCAAGGAGGACATGCGTGTCAAGGTGCATATGGAGGGCAACGT
GAACGGTCACGCCTTCGTGATCGAGGGGGAGGGTAAGGGTAAGCCTTACGAAGGGACCCAGACCGCCAAC
CTCACCGTCAAGGAGGGCGCCCCTCTCCCATTCTCGTACGATATCCTCACTACCGCGGTGCATTACGGGA
ACCGCGTGTTCACCAAGTACCCCGAGGATATCCCTGACTACTTCAAGCAGAGCTTCCCGGAGGGATACTC
CTGGGAGCGGACGATGACCTTCGAAGACAAGGGTATCTGTACGATCCGCAGCGACATCTCGCTGGAAGGG
GACTGTTTCTTCCAGAACGTCCGTTTCAAGGGGACCAACTTTCCGCCGAACGGCCCGGTCATGCAGAAGA
AGACCCTCAAGTGGGAGCCGAGCACGGAGAAGCTGCACGTTCGGGACGGCCTCCTGGTCGGCAACATCAA
CATGGCGCTGCTGCTGGAAGGCGGCGGCCACTACCTATGCGACTTCAAGACCACGTACAAAGCGAAGAAG
GTCGTCCAGCTGCCCGACGCGCACTTCGTGGACCACCGCATCGAAATCCTGGGGAACGATTCGGACTACA
ACAAGGTCAAGTTGTACGAGCACGCTGTGGCACGCTATAGCCCGCTCCCGTCGCAGGTCTGGTTCGAAGG
CGGCGGCGGGGAGAACCTGTATTTCCAGGACTACAAGGACGACGACGACAAGTGATTTAAATAACCCCTT
GGGGCCTCTAAACGGGTCTTGAGGGGTTTTTTGTTAACTAGCGTACGATCGAATTCCTGCAGCTCACGGT
AACTGATGCCGTATTTGCAGTACCAGCGTACGGCCCACAGAATGATGTCACGCTGAAAATGCCGGCCTTT
GAATGGGTTCATGTGCAGCTCCATCAGCAAAAGGGGATGATAAGTTTATCACCACCGACTATTTGCAACA
GTGCCGTTGATCGTGCTATGATCGACTGATGTCATCAGCGGTGGAGTGCAATGTCGTGCAATACGAATGG
CGAAAAGCCGAGCTCATCGGTCAGCTTCTCAACCTTGGGGTTACCCCCGGCGGTGTGCTGCTGGTCCACA
GCTCCTTCCGTAGCGTCCGGCCCCTCGAAGATGGGCCACTTGGACTGATCGAGGCCCTGCGTGCTACGCT
GGGTCCGGGAGGGACGCTCGTCATGCCCTCGTGGTCAGGTCTGGACGACGAGCCGTTCGATCCTGCCACG
TCGCCCGTTACACCGGACCTTGGAGTTGTCTCTGACACATTCTGGCGCCTGCCAAATGTAAAGCGCAGCG
CCCATCCATTTGCCTTTGCGGCAGCGGGGCCACAGGCAGAGCAGATCATCTCTGATCCATTGCCCCTGCC
ACCTTACTCGCCTGCAAGCCCGGTCGCCCGTGTCCATGAACTCGATGGGCAGGTACTTCTCCTCGGCGTG
GGACACGATGCCAACACGACGCTGCATCTTGCCGAGTTGATGGCAAAGGTTCCCTATGGGGTGCCGAGAC
ACTGCACCATTCTTCAGGATGGCAAGTTGGTACGCGTCGATTATCTCGAGAATGACCACTGCTGTGAGCG
CTTTGCCTTGGCGGACAGGTGGCTCAAGGAGAAGAGCCTTCAGAAGGAAGGTCCAGTCGGTCATGCCTTT
GCTCGGTTGATCCGCTCCCGCGACATTGTGGCGACAGCCCTGGGTCAACTGGGCCGAGATCCGTTGATCT
TCCTGCATCCGCCAGAGGCGGGATGCGAAGAATGCGATGCCGCTCGCCAGTCGATTGGCTGAGCTCATGA
GCGGAGAACGAGATGACGTTGGAGGGGCAAGGTCGCGCTGATTGCTGGGGCAACACGGGGGATCCACTAG
TTCCATGAGCGTCAGACCCCGTAGAAAAGATCAAAGGATCTTCTTGAGATCCTTTTTTTCTGCGCGTAAT
CTGCTGCTTGCAAACAAAAAAACCACCGCTACCAGCGGTGGTTTGTTTGCCGGATCAAGAGCTACCAACT
CTTTTTCCGAAGGTAACTGGCTTCAGCAGAGCGCAGATACCAAATACTGTCCTTCTAGTGTAGCCGTAGT
TAGGCCACCACTTCAAGAACTCTGTAGCACCGCCTACATACCTCGCTCTGCTAATCCTGTTACCAGTGGC
TGCTGCCAGTGGCGATAAGTCGTGTCTTACCGGGTTGGACTCAAGACGATAGTTACCGGATAAGGCGCAG
CGGTCGGGCTGAACGGGGGGTTCGTGCACACAGCCCAGCTTGGAGCGAACGACCTACACCGAACTGAGAT
ACCTACAGCGTGAGCTATGAGAAAGCGCCACGCTTCCCGAGGGGAGAAAGGCGGACAGGTATCCGGTAAG
CGGCAGGGTCGGAACAGGAGAGCGCACGAGGGAGCTTCCAGGGGGAAACGCCTGGTATCTTTATAGTCCT
GTCGGGTTTCGCCACCTCTGACTTGAGCGTCGATTTTTGTGATGCTCGTCAGGGGGGCGGAGCCTATGGA
AAAACGCCAGCAACGCGGCCTTTTTACGGTTCCTGGCCTTTTGCTGGCCTTTTGCTCACATGTTCTTTCC
TGCGTTATCCCCTGATTCTGTGGATAACCGTATTACCGCCTTTGAGTGAGCTGATACCGCTCGCCGCAGC
CGAACGACCGAGCGCAACGCGTGCGGCCGCGGTACCCGGGGATCCTCTAGAGTCGACCACCAAGGGCACC
ATCTCTGCTTGGGCCACCCCGTTGGCCGCAGCCAGCTCGCTGAGAGCCGTGAACGACAGGGCGAACGCCA
GCCCGCCGACGGCGAGGGTTCCGACCGCTGCAACTCCCGGTGCAACCTTGTCCCGGTCTATTCTCTTCAC
TGCACCAGCTCCAATCTGGTGTGAATGCCCCTCGTCTGTTCGCGCAGGCGGGGGGCTCTATTCGTTTGTC
AGCATCGAAAGTAGCCAGATCAGGGATGCGTTGCAACCGCGTATGCCCAGGTCAGAAGAGTCGCACAAGA
GTTGCAGACCCCTGGAAAGAAAAATGGCCAGAGGGCGAAAACACCCTCTGACCAGCGGAGCGGGCGACGG
GAATCGAACCCGCGTAGCTAGTTTGGAAGAATGGGTGTCTGCCGACCACATATGGGCCGGTCAAGATAGG
TTTTTACCCCCTCTCGGCTGCATCCTCTAAGTGGAAAGAAATTGCAGGTCGTAGAAGCGCGTTGAAGCCT
GAGAGTTGCACAGGAGTTGCAACCCGGTAGCCTTGTTCACGACGAGAGGAGACCTAGTTGGCACGTCGCG
GATGGGGATCGCTGAAGACTCAGCGCAGCGGGAGGATCCAAGCCTCATACGTCAACCCGCAGGACGGTGT
GAGGTACTACGCGCTGCAGACCTACGACAACAAGATGGACGCCGAAGCCTGGCTCGCGGGCGAGAAGCGG
CTCATCGAGATGGAGACCTGGACCCCTCCACAGGACCGGGCGAAGAAGGCAGCCGCCAGCGCCATCACGC
TGGAGGAGTACACCCGGAAGTGGCTCGTGGAGCGCGACCTCGCAGACGGCACCAGGGATCTGTACAGCGG
GCACGCGGAGCGCCGCATCTACCCGGTGCTAGGTGAAGTGGCGGTCACAGAGATGACGCCAGCTCTGGTG
CGTGCGTGGTGGGCCGGGATGGGTAGGAAGCACCCGACTGCCCGCCGGCATGCCTACAACGTCCTCCGGG
CGGTGATGAACACAGCGGTCGAGGACAAGCTGATCGCAGAGAACCCGTGCCGGATCGAGCAGAAGGCAGC
CGATGAGCGCGACGTAGAGGCGCTGACGCCTGAGGAGCTGGACATCGTCGCCGCTGAGATCTTCGAGCAC
TACCGGATCGCGGCATACATCCTGGCGTGGACGAGCCTCCGGTTCGGAGAGCTGATCGAGCTTCGCCGCA
AGGACATCGTGGACGACGGCATGACGATGAAGCTCCGGGTGCGCCGTGGCGCTTCCCGCGTGGGGAACAA
GATCGTCGTTGGCAACGCCAAGACCGTCCGGTCGAAGCGTCCTGTGACGGTTCCGCCTCACGTCGCGGAG
ATGATCCGAGCGCACATGAAGGACCGTACGAAGATGAACAAGGGCCCCGAGGCATTCCTGGTGACCACGA
CGCAGGGCAACCGGCTGTCGAAGTCCGCGTTCACCAAGTCGCTGAAGCGTGGCTACGCCAAGATCGGTCG
GCCGGAACTCCGCATCCACGACCTCCGCGCTGTCGGCGCTACGTTCGCCGCTCAGGCAGGTGCGACGACC
AAGGAGCTGATGGCCCGTCTCGGTCACACGACTCCTAGGATGGCGATGAAGTACCAGATGGCGTCTGAGG
CCCGCGACGAGGCTATCGCTGAGGCGATGTCCAAGCTGGCCAAGACCTCCTGAAACGCAAAAAGCCCCCC
TCCCAAGGACACTGAGTCCTAAAGAGGGGGGTTTCTTGTCAGTACGCGAAGAACCACGCCTGGCCGCGAG
CGCCAGCACCGCCGCTCTGTGCGGAGACCTGGGCACCAGCCCCGCCGCCGCCAGGAGCATTGCCGTTCCC
GCCAGAAATCTAGACGGTGACCACAACGCGCCCGCTTTGATCGGGGACGTCGAAATATTGGATCGTCGGC
ACCGTCACGGCCGTGGGAGGCGGCACGATCCGCGACGTGATGATCGGCCGCATCCCCACGGTGCTGCGCA
GTGAGCTCTACGCCATCCCGGCGTTGATCTGTGCGTTCGCACGCACAGGCCCGGTGTGAGAAGGGTCTCT
GACGAGCGGGAGAACTCCCTATCAG
Features (pLannotate 1.2.2; 14 found; start..end, strand, type, name):
     15..32      +  promoter       tight TRE promoter (fragment): Tet-responsive promoter PTight, consisting of seven tet operator sequences followed by the minimal CMV promoter
     46..64      +  promoter       T7 promoter: promoter for bacteriophage T7 RNA polymerase
     80..544     +  CDS            fhaB: FHAB_MYCS2 - Also known as fipA. Experimental evidence at protein level: Swiss-Prot protein existence level 1. Regulates growth and cell division. Probably required for divisomal protein assembly under oxidative stress. From Mycolicibacterium smegmatis (strain ATCC 700084 / mc(2)155) (Mycobacterium smegmatis).
    566..1252    +  CDS            Dendra2: Dendra2 is a photoconvertible green fluorescent protein published in 2006, derived from Dendronephthya sp.. It has high acid sensitivity.
   1292..1312    +  CDS            FLAG (fragment): FLAG® epitope tag, followed by an enterokinase cleavage site
   1321..1363    +  terminator     T7 terminator (fragment): transcription terminator for bacteriophage T7 RNA polymerase
   1569..2369    +  CDS            ApmR: aminoglycoside 3-N-acetyltransferase type IV ; aac(3)IV; confers resistance to apramycin (Paget and Davies, 1996)
   2436..2453    -  misc_feature   MCS (fragment): pBluescript multiple cloning site
   2494..3082    +  rep_origin     ori: high-copy-number ColE1/pMB1/pBR322/pUC origin of replication
   3250..3278    +  misc_feature   MCS (fragment): pUC18/19 multiple cloning site
   3838..4950    +  CDS            33: VINT_BPML5 - Also known as int. Protein inferred from homology: Swiss-Prot protein existence level 3. Integrase is necessary for integration of the phage into the host genome by site-specific recombination. From Mycobacterium phage L5 (Mycobacteriophage L5).
   5012..5116    -  CDS            32 (fragment): VG32_BPML5 - Protein predicted: Swiss-Prot protein existence level 4. From Mycobacterium phage L5 (Mycobacteriophage L5).
   5172..5276    +  CDS            Y4104_STRCO (fragment): Protein inferred from homology: Swiss-Prot protein existence level 3. From Streptomyces coelicolor (strain ATCC BAA-471 / A3(2) / M145).
   5334..8       +  promoter       tight TRE promoter (fragment) (across the origin): Tet-responsive promoter PTight, consisting of seven tet operator sequences followed by the minimal CMV promoter
