[The description below was written by a language model from this plasmid's Addgene catalogue record and pLannotate feature annotations shown in this document.]
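Description:
pMSR:MSMEG_0034:Dendra is a 5,345 nt shuttle plasmid built on the pMSR:Dendra backbone. It is catalogued both as a bacterial expression vector and as an integrating mycobacterial expression vector that targets the L5 attachment site. In E. coli it replicates from a high-copy ColE1/pUC-type origin and is selected with apramycin through the aac(3)IV acetyltransferase gene. No mycobacterial replication origin is annotated. Instead the plasmid carries the mycobacteriophage L5 integrase gene, with an adjacent fragment of L5 gene 32, which mediates site-specific recombination into the host chromosome and so gives stable single-copy maintenance in mycobacteria. The phage attachment site itself is not called out in the feature table.

The insert is the M. smegmatis open reading frame MSMEG_0034, which the annotation identifies as fhaB (also called fipA), a regulator of growth and cell division thought to be needed for divisome assembly under oxidative stress. It is fused at its C terminus, through a Gly-Ala linker, to the photoconvertible green fluorescent protein Dendra2 and a single FLAG epitope. The record names the promoter as pmycTetO, a tet-operator-containing mycobacterial promoter. The short "tight TRE" fragments flagged upstream of the gene most likely reflect these tet operator sequences rather than a mammalian Tet-responsive promoter. A T7 promoter lies just before the coding sequence and a partial T7 terminator follows the tag, matching the stated purpose of T7-driven expression of the fusion in E. coli. The insert was introduced by ligation-independent cloning. The plasmid belongs to a mycobacterial systems resource, and the Dendra2 and FLAG tags allow fluorescence imaging and epitope-based detection of the protein.
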