Addgene plasmid #158999: pMSR:MSMEG_0034:Dendra
Purpose: T7 expression of C-term fluorescent fusion in E. coli
Depositing lab: Keith Derbyshire & Joseph Wade. Depositing organization: Wadsworth Center, New York State Department of Health. Publication: A Mycobacterial Systems Resource for the Research Community. Judd JA, Canestrari J, Clark R, Joseph A, Lapierre P, Lasek-Nesselquist E, Mir M, Palumbo M, Smith C, Stone M, Upadhyay A, Wirth SE, Dedrick RM, Meier CG, Russell DA, Dills A, Dove E, Kester J, Wolf ID, Zhu J, Rubin ER, Fortune S, Hatfull GF, Gray TA, Wade JT, Derbyshire KM. mBio. 2021 Mar 2;12(2). pii: mBio.02401-20. doi: 10.1128/mBio.02401-20. PubMed 33653882.
Backbone
  Vector backbone: pMSR:Dendra
  Vector type: Bacterial Expression ; Integrating Mycobacterial Expression Vector attL5
Growth in bacteria
  Bacterial resistance: Apramycin, 25 μg/mL
  Growth temperature: 37°C
  Growth strain: DH5alpha
  Copy number: High Copy
Gene/Insert
  Gene/Insert name: MSMEG_0034
  Species: M. smegmatis
  Promoter: pmycTetO
  Tag / fusion protein: Gly-Ala Linker/Dendra2/1x Flag Tag (C terminal on insert)
  Cloning method: Ligation Independent Cloning
  Sequencing primers: 5′ TGATAGAGTTTGTCCTCCCTATCAG; 3′ TCCATATGCACCTTGACACG
Terms and licenses: Academic/Nonprofit Terms; Industry Terms: Not Available to Industry
Depositor comments: NCBI reference sequence: CP000480.1. 5' cloning site: Ase1, destroyed during cloning. 3' cloning site: HindIII, not destroyed during cloning
How to cite: pMSR:MSMEG_0034:Dendra was a gift from Keith Derbyshire & Joseph Wade (Addgene plasmid # 158999 ; http://n2t.net/addgene:158999 ; RRID:Addgene_158999)
