>Addgene plasmid #158999 | pMSR:MSMEG_0034:Dendra | depositor partial sequence | sequence record 306941 | insert sequence
ATGCAGGGGTTAGTGCTGCAGCTGACGCGCGTCGGCTTCCTGTTGTTGCTATGGCTGTTCATCTGGTCGG
TGCTGCGCATCCTGCGCACCGATATCTACGCCCCCACGGGCGCGGTGATGGTGAGACGTGGGCTGGCCCT
TCGCGGCTCGCTGCTGCCCAACCGGCAGCGGCGTCATGTGGCGCGGCAGCTCGTGGTCACCGAGGGCGCA
CTGGCCGGCACCCGCATCACGCTGGGCAACCAGCCGGTGCTGATCGGCCGGGCCGACGACTCGACGCTGG
TGCTCACCGACGACTATGCGTCGACGCGCCACGCCAGACTGTCGCCACGAGGTTCTGAGTGGTACGTCGA
GGACCTAGGATCGACCAACGGCACTTACCTTGACAGGGCGAAGGTGACAACAGCAGTAAAGGTTCCCATT
GGCGCGCCGGTGCGGATCGGCAAGACGGTAATCGAGCTGCGCCCG
